>Addgene plasmid #192289 | GST-mCh-FYVE | addgene full sequence | sequence record 382363 | Addgene NGS Result
GCAAACCGCCTCTCCCCGCGCGTTGGCCGATTCATTAATGCAGCTGGCACGACAGGTTTCCCGACTGGAA
AGCGGGCAGTGAGCGCAACGCAATTAATGTAAGTTAGCTCACTCATTAGGCACCCCAGGCTTTACACTTT
ATGCTTCCGGCTCGTATGTTGTGTGGAATTGTGAGCGGATAACAATTTCACACAGGAAACAGCTATGACC
ATGATTACGGATTCACTGGCCGTCGTTTTACAACGTCGTGACTGGGAAAACCCTGGCGTTACCCAACTTA
ATCGCCTTGCAGCACATCCCCCTTTCGCCAGCTGGCGTAATAGCGAAGAGGCCCGCACCGATCGCCCTTC
CCAACAGTTGCGCAGCCTGAATGGCGAATGGCGCTTTGCCTGGTTTCCGGCACCAGAAGCGGTGCCGGAA
AGCTGGCTGGAGTGCGATCTTCCTGAGGCCGATACTGTCGTCGTCCCCTCAAACTGGCAGATGCACGGTT
ACGATGCGCCCATCTACACCAACGTGACCTATCCCATTACGGTCAATCCGCCGTTTGTTCCCACGGAGAA
TCCGACGGGTTGTTACTCGCTCACATTTAATGTTGATGAAAGCTGGCTACAGGAAGGCCAGACGCGAATT
ATTTTTGATGGCGTTGGAATTAGCTTATCGACTGCACGGTGCACCAATGCTTCTGGCGTCAGGCAGCCAT
CGGAAGCTGTGGTATGGCTGTGCAGGTCGTAAATCACTGCATAATTCGTGTCGCTCAAGGCGCACTCCCG
TTCTGGATAATGTTTTTTGCGCCGACATCATAACGGTTCTGGCAAATATTCTGAAATGAGCTGTTGACAA
TTAATCATCGGCTCGTATAATGTGTGGAATTGTGAGCGGATAACAATTTCACACAGGAAACAGTATTCAT
GTCCCCTATACTAGGTTATTGGAAAATTAAGGGCCTTGTGCAACCCACTCGACTTCTTTTGGAATATCTT
GAAGAAAAATATGAAGAGCATTTGTATGAGCGCGATGAAGGTGATAAATGGCGAAACAAAAAGTTTGAAT
TGGGTTTGGAGTTTCCCAATCTTCCTTATTATATTGATGGTGATGTTAAATTAACACAGTCTATGGCCAT
CATACGTTATATAGCTGACAAGCACAACATGTTGGGTGGTTGTCCAAAAGAGCGTGCAGAGATTTCAATG
CTTGAAGGAGCGGTTTTGGATATTAGATACGGTGTTTCGAGAATTGCATATAGTAAAGACTTTGAAACTC
TCAAAGTTGATTTTCTTAGCAAGCTACCTGAAATGCTGAAAATGTTCGAAGATCGTTTATGTCATAAAAC
ATATTTAAATGGTGATCATGTAACCCATCCTGACTTCATGTTGTATGACGCTCTTGATGTTGTTTTATAC
ATGGACCCAATGTGCCTGGATGCGTTCCCAAAATTAGTTTGTTTTAAAAAACGTATTGAAGCTATCCCAC
AAATTGATAAGTACTTGAAATCCAGCAAGTATATAGCATGGCCTTTGCAGGGCTGGCAAGCCACGTTTGG
TGGTGGCGACCATCCTCCAAAAATCGATACGACCGAAAACCTGTATTTTCAGGGCGCCATGGGATCCGGA
ATTCAAATGGTGAGCAAGGGCGAGGAGGATAACATGGCCATCATCAAGGAGTTCATGCGCTTCAAGGTGC
ACATGGAGGGCTCCGTGAACGGCCACGAGTTCGAGATCGAGGGCGAGGGCGAGGGCCGCCCCTACGAGGG
CACCCAGACCGCCAAGCTGAAGGTGACCAAGGGTGGCCCCCTGCCCTTCGCCTGGGACATCCTGTCCCCT
CAGTTCATGTACGGCTCCAAGGCCTACGTGAAGCACCCCGCCGACATCCCCGACTACTTGAAGCTGTCCT
TCCCCGAGGGCTTCAAGTGGGAGCGCGTGATGAACTTCGAGGACGGCGGCGTGGTGACCGTGACCCAGGA
CTCCTCCCTGCAGGACGGCGAGTTCATCTACAAGGTGAAGCTGCGCGGCACCAACTTCCCCTCCGACGGC
CCCGTAATGCAGAAGAAGACCATGGGCTGGGAGGCCTCCTCCGAGCGGATGTACCCCGAGGACGGCGCCC
TGAAGGGCGAGATCAAGCAGAGGCTGAAGCTGAAGGACGGCGGCCACTACGACGCTGAGGTCAAGACCAC
CTACAAGGCCAAGAAGCCCGTGCAGCTGCCCGGCGCCTACAACGTCAACATCAAGTTGGACATCACCTCC
CACAACGAGGACTACACCATCGTGGAACAGTACGAACGCGCCGAGGGCCGCCACTCCACCGGCGGCATGG
ACGAGCTGTACAAGGGTGCTCAGATGTTTGCTGCCGAGAGAGCCCCAGACTGGGTGGACGCTGAGGAATG
CCACCGCTGCAGGGTGCAGTTCGGGGTGATGACCCGTAAGCACCACTGCCGGGCGTGTGGGCAGATATTC
TGTGGAAAGTGTTCTTCCAAGTACTCCACCATCCCCAAGTTTGGCATCGAGAAGGAGGTGCGCGTGTGTG
AGCCCTGCTACGAGCAGCTGAACAGGAAAGCGGAGGGATAATCTCGAGCGGCCGCATCGTGACTGACTGA
CGATCTGCCTCGCGCGTTTCGGTGATGACGGTGAAAACCTCTGACACATGCAGCTCCCGGAGACGGTCAC
AGCTTGTCTGTAAGCGGATGCCGGGAGCAGACAAGCCCGTCAGGGCGCGTCAGCGGGTGTTGGCGGGTGT
CGGGGCGCAGCCATGACCCAGTCACGTAGCGATAGCGGAGTGTATAATTCTTGAAGACGAAAGGGCCTCG
TGATACGCCTATTTTTATAGGTTAATGTCATGATAATAATGGTTTCTTAGACGTCAGGTGGCACTTTTCG
GGGAAATGTGCGCGGAACCCCTATTTGTTTATTTTTCTAAATACATTCAAATATGTATCCGCTCATGAGA
CAATAACCCTGATAAATGCTTCAATAATATTGAAAAAGGAAGAGTATGAGTATTCAACATTTCCGTGTCG
CCCTTATTCCCTTTTTTGCGGCATTTTGCCTTCCTGTTTTTGCTCACCCAGAAACGCTGGTGAAAGTAAA
AGATGCTGAAGATCAGTTGGGTGCACGAGTGGGTTACATCGAACTGGATCTCAACAGCGGTAAGATCCTT
GAGAGTTTTCGCCCCGAAGAACGTTTTCCAATGATGAGCACTTTTAAAGTTCTGCTATGTGGCGCGGTAT
TATCCCGTGTTGACGCCGGGCAAGAGCAACTCGGTCGCCGCATACACTATTCTCAGAATGACTTGGTTGA
GTACTCACCAGTCACAGAAAAGCATCTTACGGATGGCATGACAGTAAGAGAATTATGCAGTGCTGCCATA
ACCATGAGTGATAACACTGCGGCCAACTTACTTCTGACAACGATCGGAGGACCGAAGGAGCTAACCGCTT
TTTTGCACAACATGGGGGATCATGTAACTCGCCTTGATCGTTGGGAACCGGAGCTGAATGAAGCCATACC
AAACGACGAGCGTGACACCACGATGCCTGCAGCAATGGCAACAACGTTGCGCAAACTATTAACTGGCGAA
CTACTTACTCTAGCTTCCCGGCAACAATTAATAGACTGGATGGAGGCGGATAAAGTTGCAGGACCACTTC
TGCGCTCGGCCCTTCCGGCTGGCTGGTTTATTGCTGATAAATCTGGAGCCGGTGAGCGTGGGTCTCGCGG
TATCATTGCAGCACTGGGGCCAGATGGTAAGCCCTCCCGTATCGTAGTTATCTACACGACGGGGAGTCAG
GCAACTATGGATGAACGAAATAGACAGATCGCTGAGATAGGTGCCTCACTGATTAAGCATTGGTAACTGT
CAGACCAAGTTTACTCATATATACTTTAGATTGATTTAAAACTTCATTTTTAATTTAAAAGGATCTAGGT
GAAGATCCTTTTTGATAATCTCATGACCAAAATCCCTTAACGTGAGTTTTCGTTCCACTGAGCGTCAGAC
CCCGTAGAAAAGATCAAAGGATCTTCTTGAGATCCTTTTTTTCTGCGCGTAATCTGCTGCTTGCAAACAA
AAAAACCACCGCTACCAGCGGTGGTTTGTTTGCCGGATCAAGAGCTACCAACTCTTTTTCCGAAGGTAAC
TGGCTTCAGCAGAGCGCAGATACCAAATACTGTCCTTCTAGTGTAGCCGTAGTTAGGCCACCACTTCAAG
AACTCTGTAGCACCGCCTACATACCTCGCTCTGCTAATCCTGTTACCAGTGGCTGCTGCCAGTGGCGATA
AGTCGTGTCTTACCGGGTTGGACTCAAGACGATAGTTACCGGATAAGGCGCAGCGGTCGGGCTGAACGGG
GGGTTCGTGCACACAGCCCAGCTTGGAGCGAACGACCTACACCGAACTGAGATACCTACAGCGTGAGCTA
TGAGAAAGCGCCACGCTTCCCGAAGGGAGAAAGGCGGACAGGTATCCGGTAAGCGGCAGGGTCGGAACAG
GAGAGCGCACGAGGGAGCTTCCAGGGGGAAACGCCTGGTATCTTTATAGTCCTGTCGGGTTTCGCCACCT
CTGACTTGAGCGTCGATTTTTGTGATGCTCGTCAGGGGGGCGGAGCCTATGGAAAAACGCCAGCAACGCG
GCCTTTTTACGGTTCCTGGCCTTTTGCTGGCCTTTTGCTCACATGTTCTTTCCTGCGTTATCCCCTGATT
CTGTGGATAACCGTATTACCGCCTTTGAGTGAGCTGATACCGCTCGCCGCAGCCGAACGACCGAGCGCAG
CGAGTCAGTGAGCGAGGAAGCGGAAGAGCGCCTGATGCGGTATTTTCTCCTTACGCATCTGTGCGGTATT
TCACACCGCATAAATTCCGACACCATCGAATGGCGCAAAACCTTTCGCGGTATGGCATGATAGCGCCCGG
AAGAGAGTCAATTCAGGGTGGTGAATGTGAAACCAGTAACGTTATACGATGTCGCAGAGTATGCCGGTGT
CTCTTATCAGACCGTTTCCCGCGTGGTGAACCAGGCCAGCCACGTTTCTGCGAAAACGCGGGAAAAAGTG
GAAGCGGCGATGGCGGAGCTGAATTACATTCCCAACCGCGTGGCACAACAACTGGCGGGCAAACAGTCGT
TGCTGATTGGCGTTGCCACCTCCAGTCTGGCCCTGCACGCGCCGTCGCAAATTGTCGCGGCGATTAAATC
TCGCGCCGATCAACTGGGTGCCAGCGTGGTGGTGTCGATGGTAGAACGAAGCGGCGTCGAAGCCTGTAAA
GCGGCGGTGCACAATCTTCTCGCGCAACGCGTCAGTGGGCTGATCATTAACTATCCGCTGGATGACCAGG
ATGCCATTGCTGTGGAAGCTGCCTGCACTAATGTTCCGGCGTTATTTCTTGATGTCTCTGACCAGACACC
CATCAACAGTATTATTTTCTCCCATGAAGACGGTACGCGACTGGGCGTGGAGCATCTGGTCGCATTGGGT
CACCAGCAAATCGCGCTGTTAGCGGGCCCATTAAGTTCTGTCTCGGCGCGTCTGCGTCTGGCTGGCTGGC
ATAAATATCTCACTCGCAATCAAATTCAGCCGATAGCGGAACGGGAAGGCGACTGGAGTGCCATGTCCGG
TTTTCAACAAACCATGCAAATGCTGAATGAGGGCATCGTTCCCACTGCGATGCTGGTTGCCAACGATCAG
ATGGCGCTGGGCGCAATGCGCGCCATTACCGAGTCCGGGCTGCGCGTTGGTGCGGATATCTCGGTAGTGG
GATACGACGATACCGAAGACAGCTCATGTTATATCCCGCCGTTAACCACCATCAAACAGGATTTTCGCCT
GCTGGGGCAAACCAGCGTGGACCGCTTGCTGCAACTCTCTCAGGGCCAGGCGGTGAAGGGCAATCAGCTG
TTGCCCGTCTCACTGGTGAAAAGAAAAACCACCCTGGCGCCCAATAC
Features (pLannotate 1.2.2; 19 found; start..end, strand, type, name):
     95..116     +  protein_bind   CAP binding site: CAP binding activates transcription in the presence of cAMP. E. coli catabolite activator protein
    131..161     +  promoter       lac promoter: promoter for the E. coli lac operon
    169..185     +  protein_bind   lac operator: The lac repressor binds to the lac operator to inhibit transcription in E. coli. This inhibition can be relieved by adding lactose or isopropyl-β-D-thiogalactopyranoside (IPTG). lac repressor encoded by lacI
    205..378     +  CDS            lacZα: LacZα fragment of β-galactosidase; lacZ fragment
    642..758     -  CDS            yciV (fragment): RNAAM_ECOLI - Also known as trpH From Escherichia coli (strain K12).
    834..862     +  promoter       tac promoter: strong E. coli promoter; hybrid between the trp and lac UV5 promoters
    870..886     +  protein_bind   lac operator: The lac repressor binds to the lac operator to inhibit transcription in E. coli. This inhibition can be relieved by adding lactose or isopropyl-β-D-thiogalactopyranoside (IPTG). lac repressor encoded by lacI
    909..1562    +  CDS            GST26_SCHJA: Experimental evidence at protein level: Swiss-Prot protein existence level 1. GST isoenzymes appear to play a central role in the parasite detoxification system. Other functions are also suspected including a role in increasing the solubility of haematin in the parasite gut. From Schistosoma japonicum (Blood fluke).
   1575..1595    +  CDS            TEV site: tobacco etch virus (TEV) protease recognition and cleavage site
   1617..2324    +  CDS            mCherry: mCherry is a basic (constitutively fluorescent) red fluorescent protein published in 2004, derived from Discosoma sp.. It is reported to be a very rapidly-maturing monomer with low acid sensitivity.
   2334..2600    +  CDS            HGS (fragment): HGS_HUMAN - Also known as HRS. Experimental evidence at protein level: Swiss-Prot protein existence level 1. Involved in intracellular signal transduction mediated by cytokines and growth factors. When associated with STAM, it suppresses DNA signaling upon stimulation by IL-2 and GM-CSF. Could be a direct effector of PI3-kinase in vesicular pathway via early endosomes and may regulate trafficking to early and late endosomes by recruiting clathrin. May concentrate ubiquitinated receptors within clathrin- coated regions. Involved in down-regulation of receptor tyrosine kinase via multivesicular
   2595..2634    +  CDS            rop (fragment): Rop protein, which maintains plasmids at low copy number; rop
   2736..2776    +  misc_feature   bom (fragment): basis of mobility region from pBR322
   2881..2985    +  promoter       AmpR promoter: bla
   2986..3846    +  CDS            AmpR: β-lactamase; bla; confers resistance to ampicillin, carbenicillin, and related antibiotics
   4017..4605    +  rep_origin     ori: high-copy-number ColE1/pMB1/pBR322/pUC origin of replication
   4791..4842    -  misc_feature   bom (fragment): basis of mobility region from pBR322
   4849..4926    +  promoter       lacI promoter: lacI
   4927..82      +  CDS            lacI (across the origin): lac repressor; lacI; The lac repressor binds to the lac operator to inhibit transcription in E. coli. This inhibition can be relieved by adding lactose or isopropyl-β-D-thiogalactopyranoside (IPTG).
