[The description below was written by a language model from this plasmid's Addgene catalogue record and pLannotate feature annotations shown in this document.]
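Description:
GST-mCh-FYVE is a bacterial expression plasmid built on a pGEX-type GST fusion backbone, about 5.9 kb in the sequenced record, designed to produce a GST- and mCherry-tagged FYVE domain of HRS in E. coli. It replicates from a ColE1/pMB1-family origin and is selected with ampicillin through the β-lactamase (AmpR) gene and its own promoter. The backbone also carries a lacI gene with its promoter, so the plasmid supplies its own lac repressor. Remnants typical of pGEX vectors are annotated as well: a lac promoter/operator with a lacZα fragment, and short bom and rop fragments inherited from pBR322. These play no role in the expression cassette.

Expression is driven by the tac promoter, a strong trp/lac hybrid, followed by a lac operator, so transcription is held off by LacI and induced with IPTG. The single open reading frame encodes, in order, Schistosoma japonicum glutathione S-transferase, a TEV protease recognition site, the monomeric red fluorescent protein mCherry, and a fragment matching human HGS (HRS) that corresponds to the FYVE domain. GST permits affinity capture on glutathione resin, and TEV cleavage can then release the mCherry-FYVE fusion from the tag. FYVE domains are generally known as phosphatidylinositol 3-phosphate binding modules, so the purified fluorescent protein would serve as a probe for PI3P-containing membranes. The record does not spell out this application, but the plasmid was deposited alongside in vitro work on membrane curvature sensing by the autophagic LC3 lipidation machinery. The cloning method and copy number are listed as unknown.
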