Addgene plasmid #192289: GST-mCh-FYVE
Purpose: Expresses GST- and mCherry-tagged HRS FYVE in e Coli
Depositing lab: James Hurley. Depositing organization: University of California, Berkeley. Publication: Membrane curvature sensing and stabilization by the autophagic LC3 lipidation machinery. Jensen LE, Rao S, Schuschnig M, Cada AK, Martens S, Hummer G, Hurley JH. Sci Adv. 2022 Dec 14;8(50):eadd1436. doi: 10.1126/sciadv.add1436. Epub 2022 Dec 14. PubMed 36516251.
Backbone
  Vector backbone: pGEX-GST
  Vector type: Bacterial Expression
Growth in bacteria
  Bacterial resistance: Ampicillin, 100 μg/mL
  Growth temperature: 37°C
  Growth strain: DH5alpha
  Copy number: Unknown
Gene/Insert
  Gene/Insert name: HRS FYVE domain
  Promoter: tac
  Tag / fusion protein: GST-TEV-mCherry (N terminal on insert)
  Cloning method: Unknown
  Sequencing primers: 5′ pGEXforward; 3′ pGEXreverse
Terms and licenses: Academic/Nonprofit Terms; Industry Terms: Not Available to Industry
How to cite: GST-mCh-FYVE was a gift from James Hurley (Addgene plasmid # 192289 ; http://n2t.net/addgene:192289 ; RRID:Addgene_192289)
